Addgene plasmid #214217: pDSG589
Purpose: competition integrase RBS library parent plasmid (myc-tagged)
Depositing lab: Uri Alon. Depositing organization: Weizmann Institute of Science. Publication: A synthetic differentiation circuit in Escherichia coli for suppressing mutant takeover. Glass DS, Bren A, Vaisbourd E, Mayo A, Alon U. Cell. 2024 Jan 31:S0092-8674(24)00061-8. doi: 10.1016/j.cell.2024.01.024. PubMed 38320549.
Backbone
  Vector backbone: pSB4S5
  Vector type: Bacterial Expression, Synthetic Biology
Growth in bacteria
  Bacterial resistance: Spectinomycin, 50 μg/mL
  Growth temperature: 37°C
  Growth strain: DH5alpha
  Copy number: Low Copy
Gene/Insert
  Gene/Insert name: PhlF, A118
Resource information
  A portion of this plasmid was derived from a plasmid made by: pNR220 (Addgene #79541)
Terms and licenses: Academic/Nonprofit Terms; Industry Terms: Not Available to Industry
How to cite: pDSG589 was a gift from Uri Alon (Addgene plasmid # 214217 ; http://n2t.net/addgene:214217 ; RRID:Addgene_214217)
