[The description below was written by a language model from this plasmid's Addgene catalogue record and pLannotate feature annotations shown in this document.]
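Description:
pDSG589 is a low-copy bacterial expression plasmid for synthetic biology work in Escherichia coli, built on the BioBrick backbone pSB4S5. It replicates from the pSC101 origin together with the Rep101 (RepA) protein that this origin requires, which accounts for the low copy number. Selection is by spectinomycin through the SmR (aadA) aminoglycoside adenylyltransferase gene, which also confers streptomycin resistance. A short fragment annotated as Tn5 tnpA lies next to the marker and is most likely a sequence remnant rather than a functional transposase. BioBrick prefix and suffix sites bracket the cloning region. The backbone is heavily insulated with transcription terminators (rrnB T1, lambda t0, tonB, his operon, T3Te) that limit read-through between the insert and the maintenance functions.

The catalogue lists the insert as PhlF and A118, that is, the PhlF transcriptional repressor and the A118 phage serine integrase, with the integrase described as myc-tagged. A portion of the plasmid was derived from an earlier plasmid, pNR220. The automated feature table does not annotate either coding sequence, the tag, or any promoter or ribosome binding site. The roughly 2.3 kb stretch between the Thr leader fragment and the second rrnB T1 terminator is unannotated and presumably holds this payload, but its exact arrangement and regulation cannot be read from the record.

The stated purpose is to serve as the parent plasmid for an integrase RBS library used in competition experiments. This implies that variants with different ribosome binding sites were made from it to vary integrase expression. The associated work concerns a synthetic differentiation circuit in E. coli designed to suppress mutant takeover.
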