Features (pLannotate 1.2.2; 15 found; start..end, strand, type, name):
      1..72      -  terminator     rrnB T1 terminator: transcription terminator T1 from the E. coli rrnB gene
    126..194     -  ncRNA          Thr leader (fragment): Accession: RF00506 - Threonine operon leader
   2537..2623    +  terminator     rrnB T1 terminator: Escherichia coli rrnB; transcription terminator T1 from the E. coli rrnB gene
   2637..2657    +  misc_feature   BioBrick suffix: universal suffix for all parts
   2693..2724    +  terminator     tonB terminator: bidirectional E. coli tonB-P14 transcription terminator
   2771..2811    -  terminator     bacterial terminator (fragment): putative bacterial transcription terminator
   2827..2921    -  terminator     lambda t0 terminator: transcription terminator from phage lambda
   2933..3724    -  CDS            SmR: aminoglycoside adenylyltransferase (Murphy, 1985); aadA; confers resistance to spectinomycin and streptomycin
   3756..3878    -  CDS            tnpA (fragment): TN5P_ECOLX - Also known as tnp. Experimental evidence at protein level: Swiss-Prot protein existence level 1. Mediates transposition of transposon Tn5 by a 'cut and paste' mechanism. First, the monomeric transposase binds the 19 bp inverted DNA repeats flanking the transposon. Then, dimerization of the DNA- bound transposase creates a synaptic DNA complex. After nicking of the first DNA strand, excision of the transposon proceeds through a series of intermediates. The transposase then mediates the insertion of the transposon at a new site by strand transfer. The activity of the wild- type tran
   4082..5032    -  CDS            Rep101: RepA protein needed for replication with the pSC101 origin; rep101
   5080..5302    -  rep_origin     pSC101 ori: low-copy replication origin that requires the Rep101 protein
   5794..5888    -  terminator     lambda t0 terminator: transcription terminator from phage lambda
   5925..5984    +  terminator     his operon terminator: This putative transcriptin terminator from the E. coli his operon has a 2-bp deletion introduced during synthesis. Its efficiency has not been determined.
   6044..6073    -  terminator     T3Te terminator: phage T3 early transcription terminator
   6120..6141    +  misc_feature   BioBrick prefix: BioBrick prefix for parts that do not start with "ATG"
>Addgene plasmid #214217 | pDSG589 | addgene full sequence | sequence record 426117 | Addgene NGS Result
GAGAGCGTTCACCGACAAACAACAGATAAAACGAAAGGCCCAGTCTTTCGACTGAGCCTTTCGTTTTATT
TGATGCCTGGGGAGTGTGAGTGGGAGGTCTGTATGTACGTCGAGTACCTTTGGTCGAAAAAAAAAGCCCG
CACTGTCAGGTGCGGGCTTTTTTCTGTGTTTCCTTAACGCTGTGTACCCGGACAAACACCATTAATCAGC
AGGAAGGTAAATTCTTCAATATCCTGTTCAACGGTCAGCTGTTCGGTCAGTAGGCGATACCAACAAAAAC
CAAAAATCATATCCAGCAGCAGTTCACGATTGGTATCTTTCGGCAGTTCACCATTGCTAATGGCATTTTC
AACCAGTTTTTTCGGCATCTCACGACGACGTTCCATAAACTGATCTTTCAGCTGGGTCAGGGTTGCAGGG
TCCAGCTGTGCTTCTGCAATAACACAACGAAATGCTTCACCACAAATGGTTTCACGCCAAACTTTCCACA
GATTACGCAGCAGAAAATCCAGATCGGCTTTAAAGCTACCCAGATCCGGAAATTTACGCACCTGTTCGCT
TTCATTTTCATACACTTCGGCAATCAGTGCTGCTTTATTGGTCCACCAACGATAAATGGTCGGTTTGCTT
GCACCGGCACGACGTGCAACGCTTTCAATGCTCAGACCGCTATAACCACATTCTTTCAGGATTTCAATGG
TGCTGGTCAGAATTGCTTTATGGGTATGCGGACTACGCAGGCTACCAATGCTGCTACGGCTCGGGGTACG
TGCCATTAATTATTCCTACTTTCAGAGGAAAGTTAAACAAAATTATTTGTAGAGGGAAACCGTTGTGGTC
TCCCTGAATATATTATACGAGCCTTATGCATGCCCGTAAAGTTATCCAGCAACCACTCATAGACCTAGGG
CAGCAGATAGGGACGACGTGGTGTTAGCTGTGCCGTCGGAATTGCTATAGCCCTTAACGCATGAGAAAGC
CCCCGGAAGATCACCTTCCGGGGGCTTTTTTATTGCGCTCTGATTCGTTACCAATTGACATGATACGAAA
CGTACCGTATCGTTAAGGTTACTTAGCCATCCCGAAATACGTCGATATAAGTAATGAAGGCAGCTATTTA
TATACGTGTTTCTACTCAAGAGCAAGTAGAAAATTATTCAATACAAGCTCAAACTGAAAAACTAACAGGA
TTGTGCCGCTCGAAGGACTGGGACGTATACGATATTTTCATTGACGGCGGATACTCCGGCTCAAATATGA
ATCGTCCCGCATTAAATGAAATGCTAAGTAAACTACACGAAATTGATGCTGTAGTCGTATATCGATTAGA
CAGACTATCCCGCTCACAAAGAGACACAATAACGCTTATTGAAGAATACTTCTTAAAAAACAATGTAGAG
TTTGTTAGTTTGTCTGAAACGCTTGATACCAGTTCCCCTTTCGGTCGTGCAATGATTGGTATATTATCAG
TATTCGCACAGCTAGAGCGCGAAACAATCCGAGATCGTATGGTGATGGGGAAAATTAAGCGTATTGAAGC
AGGTCTTCCGTTAACAACTGCGAAAGGTAGAACGTTCGGCTATGATGTTATAGATACAAAATTATACATT
AATGAAGAAGAAGCAAAACAGTTACAACTGATTTATGATATTTTCGAAGAAGAACAAAGTATAACTTTTT
TACAGAAAAGACTAAAAAAATTAGGCTTTAAAGTTAGAACATATAATCGCTATAACAACTGGCTAACTAA
TGATTTGTATTGTGGTTATGTTTCATATAAAGATAAAGTTCATGTAAAAGGTATTCATGAACCTATCATC
AGTGAAGAGCAATTCTATAGAGTTCAAGAAATATTTACTCGTATGGGTAAAAATCCGAACATGAATAGAG
ATTCAGCATCGTTGCTAAATAATTTAGTAGTTTGTAGTAAATGCGGGTTAGGCTTTGTTCATCGTAGAAA
AGATACAATGTCGCGTGGTAAAAAATATCATTATAGATATTATAGTTGCAAGACTTATAAACATACTCAT
GAACTCGAAAAATGCGGGAATAAAATTTGGAGAGCTGACAAACTTGAAGAATTAATTATTAATCGTGTGA
ATAATTATAGTTTCGCTTCCAGAAATGTAGATAAAGAAGATGAATTAGATAGCTTAAATGAAAAGCTTAA
AATAGAACATGCAAAGAAAAAACGATTATTTGATTTATATATAAATGGCTCGTATGAAGTTTCAGAACTT
GATTCTATGATGAATGATATTGATGCTCAAATTAATTATTATGAATCACAAATAGAAGCTAACGAAGAAT
TGAAGAAAAACAAAAAGATACAAGAAAATTTAGCTGATTTAGCAACAGTTGATTTTGACTCTTTAGAGTT
CAGAGAAAAGCAACTTTATTTAAAATCACTAATAAACAAAATTTATATTGATGGTGAACAAGTTACTATT
GAATGGCTCGAACAGAAACTGATCAGCGAAGAAGATCTGTGATAGTAATAACCCGGGGGTTCCCATGGTA
CGCGTGCTAGAGGCATCAAATAAAACGAAAGGCTCAGTCGAAAGACTGGGCCTTTCGTTTTATCTGTTGT
TTGTCGGTGAACGCTCTCCTGAGTAGGACAAATCCGCCGCCCTAGATACTAGTAGCGGCCGCTGCAGGAG
TCACTAAGGGTTAGTTAGTTAGATTAGCAGAAAGTCAAAAGCCTCCGACCGGAGGCTTTTGACTAAAACT
TCCCTTGGGGTTATCATTGGGGCTCACTCAAAGGCGGTAATCAGATAAAAAAAATCCTTAGCTTTCGCTA
AGGATGATTTCTGCTAGTATGCTTGGATTCTCACCAATAAAAAACGCCCGGCGGCAACCGAGCGTTCTGA
ACAAATCCAGATGGAGTTCTGAGGTCATTACTGGATCTATCAACAGGAGTCCAAGCGAGCTCTTATTTGC
CGACTACCTTGGTGATCTCGCCTTTCACGTAGTGGACAAATTCTTCCAACTGATCTGCGCGCGAGGCCAA
GCGATCTTCTTCTTGTCCAAGATAAGCCTGTCTAGCTTCAAGTATGACGGGCTGATACTGGGCCGGCAGG
CGCTCCATTGCCCAGTCGGCAGCGACATCCTTCGGCGCGATTTTGCCGGTTACTGCGCTGTACCAAATGC
GGGACAACGTAAGCACTACATTTCGCTCATCGCCAGCCCAGTCGGGCGGCGAGTTCCATAGCGTTAAGGT
TTCATTTAGCGCCTCAAATAGATCCTGTTCAGGAACCGGATCAAAGAGTTCCTCCGCCGCTGGACCTACC
AAGGCAACGCTATGTTCTCTTGCTTTTGTCAGCAAGATAGCCAGATCAATGTCGATCGTGGCTGGCTCGA
AGATACCTGCAAGAATGTCATTGCGCTGCCATTCTCCAAATTGCAGTTCGCGCTTAGCTGGATAACGCCA
CGGAATGATGTCGTCGTGCACAACAATGGTGACTTCTACAGCGCGGAGAATCTCGCTCTCTCCAGGGGAA
GCCGAAGTTTCCAAAAGGTCGTTGATCAAAGCTCGCCGCGTTGTTTCATCAAGCCTTACGGTCACCGTAA
CCAGCAAATCAATATCACTGTGTGGCTTCAGGCCGCCATCCACTGCGGAGCCGTACAAATGTACGGCCAG
CAACGTCGGTTCGAGATGGCGCTCGATGACGCCAACTACCTCTGATAGTTGAGTCGATACTTCGGCGATC
ACCGCTTCCCTCATACGAAACGATCCTCATCCTGTCTCTTGATCAGATCTTGATCCCCTGCGCCATCAGA
TCCTTGGCGGCAAGAAAGCCATCCAGTTTACTTTGCAGGGCTTCCCAACCTTACCAGAGGGCGCCCCAGC
TGGCAATTCCGGTTCGCTTGCTCTCTAGTAGTTACATTGTCGATCTGTTCATGGTGAACAGCTTTGAATG
CACCAAAAACTCGTAAAAGCTCTGATGTATCTATCTTTTTTACACCGTTTTCATCTGTGCATATGGACAG
TTTTCCCTTTGATATGTAACGGTGAACAGTTGTTCTACTTTTGTTTGTTAGTCTTGATGCTTCACTGATA
GATACAAGAGCCATAAGAACCTCAGATCCTTCCGTATTTAGCCAGTATGTTCTCTAGTGTGGTTCGTTGT
TTTTGCGTGAGCCATGAGAACGAACCATTGAGATCATACTTACTTTGCATGTCACTCAAAAATTTTGCCT
CAAAACTGGTGAGCTGAATTTTTGCAGTTAAAGCATCGTGTAGTGTTTTTCTTAGTCCGTTATGTAGGTA
GGAATCTGATGTAATGGTTGTTGGTATTTTGTCACCATTCATTTTTATCTGGTTGTTCTCAAGTTCGGTT
ACGAGATCCATTTGTCTATCTAGTTCAACTTGGAAAATCAACGTATCAGTCGGGCGGCCTCGCTTATCAA
CCACCAATTTCATATTGCTGTAAGTGTTTAAATCTTTACTTATTGGTTTCAAAACCCATTGGTTAAGCCT
TTTAAACTCATGGTAGTTATTTTCAAGCATTAACATGAACTTAAATTCATCAAGGCTAATCTCTATATTT
GCCTTGTGAGTTTTCTTTTGTGTTAGTTCTTTTAATAACCACTCATAAATCCTCATAGAGTATTTGTTTT
CAAAAGACTTAACATGTTCCAGATTATATTTTATGAATTTTTTTAACTGGAAAAGATAAGGCAATATCTC
TTCACTAAAAACTAATTCTAATTTTTCGCTTGAGAACTTGGCATAGTTTGTCCACTGGAAAATCCCAAAG
CCTTTAACCAAAGGATTCCTGATTTCCACAGTTCTCGTCATCAGCTCTCTGGTTGCTTTAGCTAATACAC
CATAAGCATTTTCCCTACTGATGTTCATCATCTGAGCGTATTGGTTATAAGTGAACGATACCGTCCGTTC
TTTCCTTGTAGGGTTTTCAATCGTGGGGTTGAGTAGTGCCACACAGCATAAAATTAGCTTGGTTTCATGC
TCCGTTAAGTCATAGCGACTAATCGCTAGTTCATTTGCTTTGAAAACAACTAATTCAGACATACATCTCA
ATTGGTCTAGGTGATTTTAATCACTATACCAATTGAGATGGGCTAGTCAATGATAATTACATGTCCTTTT
CCTTTGAGTTGTGGGTATCTGTAAATTCTGCTAGACCTTTGCTGGAAAACTTGTAAATTCTGCTAGACCC
TCTGTAAATTCCGCTAGACCTTTGTGTGTTTTTTTTGTTTATATTCAAGTGGTTATAATTTATAGAATAA
AGAAAGAATAAAAAAAGATAAAAAGAATAGATCCCAGCCCTGTGTATAACTCACTACTTTAGTCAGTTCC
GCAGTATTACAAAAGGATGTCGCAAACGCTGTTTGCTCCTCTACAAAACAGACCTTAAAACCCTAAAGGC
TTAAGTAGCACCCTCGCAAGCTCGGGCAAATCGCTGAATATTCCTTTTGTCTCCGACCATCAGGCACCTG
AGTCGCTGTCTTTTTCGTGACATTCAGTTCGCTGCGCTCACGGCTCTGGCAGTGAATGGGGGTAAATGGC
ACTACAGGCGCCTTTTATGGATTCATGCAAGGAAACTACCCATAATACAAGAAAAGCCCGTCACGGGCTT
CTCAGGGCGTTTTATGGCGGGTCTGCTATGTGGTGCTATCTGACTTTTTGCTGTTCAGCAGTTCCTGCCC
TCTGATTTTCCAGTCTGACCACTTCGGATTATCCCGTGACAGGTCATTCAGACTGGCTAATGCACCCAGT
AAGGCAGCGGTATCATCAACAGGCTTACCCGTCTTACTGTCCCTAGTGCTTGGATTCTCACCAATAAAAA
ACGCCCGGCGGCAACCGAGCGTTCTGAACAAATCCAGATGGAGTTCTGAGGTCATTACTGGATCTATCAA
CAGGAGTCCAAGCGAGCTCGTAAACTTGGTCTGACAGCTCTAGCTCCGGCAAAAAAACGGGCAAGGTGTC
ACCACCCTGCCCTTTTTCTTTAAAACCGAAAAGATTACTTCGCGTTTGCCACCTGACGTCTAAGAAAAGG
AATATTCAGCAATTTGCCCGTGCCGAAGAAAGGCCCACCCGTGAAGGTGAGCCAGTGAGTTGATTGCTAC
GTAATTAGTTAGTTAGCCCTTAGTGACTCGAATTCGCGGCCGCTTCTAGAG
